Addgene plasmid #195104: pX459-sgRNA2-CTCF-prom
Purpose: Vector for transient expression of spCas9-nuclease (V2.0) and a sgRNA targeting upstream of the human CTCF promoter. Puromycin selection (2A-fusion).
Depositing lab: Job Dekker. Depositing organization: University of Massachusetts, Worcester. Publication: A cohesin traffic pattern genetically linked to gene regulation. Valton AL, Venev SV, Mair B, Khokhar ES, Tong AHY, Usaj M, Chan K, Pai AA, Moffat J, Dekker J. Nat Struct Mol Biol. 2022 Dec 8. doi: 10.1038/s41594-022-00890-9. PubMed 36482254.
Backbone
  Vector backbone: PX459 V2.0 Addgene plasmid #62988
  Total vector size (bp): 9178
  Vector type: Mammalian Expression, CRISPR
  Selectable markers: Puromycin
Growth in bacteria
  Bacterial resistance: Ampicillin, 100 μg/mL
  Growth temperature: 37°C
  Growth strain: DH5alpha
  Copy number: Unknown
Gene/Insert
  Gene/Insert name: sgRNA against CTCF promoter
  gRNA/shRNA sequence: CTGAGCGGTGTGATAAACTT
  Species: H. sapiens (human)
  Cloning method: Restriction Enzyme; 5′ cloning site BbsI (destroyed during cloning); 3′ cloning site BbsI (destroyed during cloning)
  Sequencing primers: 5′ GACTATCATATGCTTACCGT
Terms and licenses: Academic/Nonprofit Terms; Industry Terms: Not Available to Industry
Depositor comments: Please visit https://www.biorxiv.org/content/10.1101/2021.07.29.454218v1 for bioRxiv preprint.
How to cite: pX459-sgRNA2-CTCF-prom was a gift from Job Dekker (Addgene plasmid # 195104 ; http://n2t.net/addgene:195104 ; RRID:Addgene_195104)
