[The description below was written by a language model from this plasmid's Addgene catalogue record and pLannotate feature annotations shown in this document.]
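Description:
pX459-sgRNA2-CTCF-prom is a mammalian CRISPR expression plasmid of about 9.2 kb, built on the PX459 V2.0 backbone and designed for transient co-expression of Streptococcus pyogenes Cas9 nuclease and a single guide RNA in human cells. The guide, which targets a site upstream of the human CTCF promoter, was inserted between the backbone's two BbsI sites, both of which were destroyed in cloning. It sits between a human U6 RNA polymerase III promoter and the SpCas9 gRNA scaffold, so a complete sgRNA is transcribed. The annotation also picks up a short second scaffold fragment just downstream.

The second expression unit is driven by a hybrid promoter consisting of the CMV enhancer, the chicken β-actin promoter and a hybrid intron. It encodes full-length Cas9, which the software annotates as adjoining N- and C-terminal portions, followed by a nucleoplasmin nuclear localization signal. According to the catalogue entry, the puromycin N-acetyltransferase gene is joined to Cas9 through a 2A peptide, so both proteins arise from one transcript and transfected cells can be enriched with puromycin. The 2A element itself is not annotated in the feature table. The transcript ends at a bovine growth hormone polyadenylation signal. A single AAV2 ITR lies downstream, a remnant of the vector lineage that does not on its own make the plasmid packageable.

In bacteria the plasmid replicates from a high-copy ColE1/pUC-type origin and is selected with ampicillin through the bla gene. An f1 origin is also present. The record supports its use for cutting near the CTCF promoter, and the "sgRNA2" name suggests it is one of a set of guides, though the record does not describe the intended edit.
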