Features (pLannotate 1.2.2; 19 found; start..end, strand, type, name):
      1..241     +  promoter       U6 promoter: RNA polymerase III promoter for human U6 snRNA
    271..346     +  misc_RNA       gRNA scaffold: guide RNA scaffold for the Streptococcus pyogenes CRISPR/Cas9 system
    353..396     +  misc_RNA       gRNA scaffold (fragment): guide RNA scaffold for the Streptococcus pyogenes CRISPR/Cas9 system
    443..728     +  enhancer       CMV enhancer: human cytomegalovirus immediate early enhancer; contains an 18-bp deletion relative to the standard CMV enhancer
    730..1007    +  promoter       chicken β-actin promoter: No description available
   1008..1235    +  intron         hybrid intron: hybrid between chicken β-actin (CBA) and minute virus of mice (MMV) introns (Gray et al., 2011)
   1373..2974    +  CDS            Cas9(N): N-terminal portion of Streptococcus pyogenes Cas9 (Zetsche et al., 2015)
   2975..5473    +  CDS            Cas9(C): C-terminal portion of Streptococcus pyogenes Cas9 (Zetsche et al., 2015)
   5474..5521    +  CDS            nucleoplasmin NLS: bipartite nuclear localization signal from nucleoplasmin
   5591..6190    +  CDS            PuroR (fragment): puromycin N-acetyltransferase; pac from Streptomyces; confers resistance to puromycin
   6224..6335    +  polyA_signal   bGH poly(A) signal: bovine growth hormone polyadenylation signal
   6440..6580    +  repeat_region  AAV2 ITR: inverted terminal repeat of adeno-associated virus serotype 2 inverted
   6585..6636    -  misc_feature   bom (fragment): basis of mobility region from pBR322
   6655..7110    +  rep_origin     f1 ori (sequence partly withheld): f1 bacteriophage origin of replication; arrow indicates direction of (+) strand synthesis
   7111..7160    -  misc_feature   bom (fragment): basis of mobility region from pBR322
   7262..7297    -  CDS            rop (fragment): Rop protein, which maintains plasmids at low copy number; rop
   7392..7496    +  promoter       AmpR promoter: bla
   7497..8357    +  CDS            AmpR: β-lactamase; bla; confers resistance to ampicillin, carbenicillin, and related antibiotics
   8528..9116    +  rep_origin     ori: high-copy-number ColE1/pMB1/pBR322/pUC origin of replication
>Addgene plasmid #195104 | pX459-sgRNA2-CTCF-prom | addgene full sequence | sequence record 383876 | Addgene Partial NGS Result
GAGGGCCTATTTCCCATGATTCCTTCATATTTGCATATACGATACAAGGCTGTTAGAGAGATAATTGGAA
TTAATTTGACTGTAAACACAAAGATATTAGTACAAAATACGTGACGTAGAAAGTAATAATTTCTTGGGTA
GTTTGCAGTTTTAAAATTATGTTTTAAAATGGACTATCATATGCTTACCGTAACTTGAAAGTATTTCGAT
TTCTTGGCTTTATATATCTTGTGGAAAGGACGAAACACCGCTGAGCGGTGTGATAAACTTGTTTTAGAGC
TAGAAATAGCAAGTTAAAATAAGGCTAGTCCGTTATCAACTTGAAAAAGTGGCACCGAGTCGGTGCTTTT
TTGTTTTAGAGCTAGAAATAGCAAGTTAAAATAAGGCTAGTCCGTTTTTAGCGCGTGCGCCAATTCTGCA
GACAAATGGCTCTAGAGGTACCCGTTACATAACTTACGGTAAATGGCCCGCCTGGCTGACCGCCCAACGA
CCCCCGCCCATTGACGTCAATAGTAACGCCAATAGGGACTTTCCATTGACGTCAATGGGTGGAGTATTTA
CGGTAAACTGCCCACTTGGCAGTACATCAAGTGTATCATATGCCAAGTACGCCCCCTATTGACGTCAATG
ACGGTAAATGGCCCGCCTGGCATTGTGCCCAGTACATGACCTTATGGGACTTTCCTACTTGGCAGTACAT
CTACGTATTAGTCATCGCTATTACCATGGTCGAGGTGAGCCCCACGTTCTGCTTCACTCTCCCCATCTCC
CCCCCCTCCCCACCCCCAATTTTGTATTTATTTATTTTTTAATTATTTTGTGCAGCGATGGGGGCGGGGG
GGGGGGGGGGGCGCGCGCCRGGSGGGGSGGGGGGGGGSGRGGGGSGGGGSGGGGSGRGGSGGRGAGGKGC
GGCGGCAGCCAATCAGAGCGGCGCGCTCCGAAAGTTTCCTTTTATGGCGAGGCGGCGGCGGCGGCGGCCC
TATAAAAAGCGAAGCGCGCGGCGGGCGGGAGTCGCTGCGCGCTGCCTTCGCCCCGTGCCCCGCTCCGCCG
CCGCCTCGCGCCGCCCGCCCCGGCTCTGACTGACCGCGTTACTCCCACAGGTGAGCGGGCGGGACGGCCC
TTCTCCTCCGGGCTGTAATTAGCTGAGCAAGAGGTAAGGGTTTAAGGGATGGTTGGTTGGTGGGGTATTA
ATGTTTAATTACCTGGAGCACCTGCCTGAAATCACTTTTTTTCAGGTTGGACCGGTGCCACCATGGACTA
TAAGGACCACGACGGAGACTACAAGGATCATGATATTGATTACAAAGACGATGACGATAAGATGGCCCCA
AAGAAGAAGCGGAAGGTCGGTATCCACGGAGTCCCAGCAGCCGACAAGAAGTACAGCATCGGCCTGGACA
TCGGCACCAACTCTGTGGGCTGGGCCGTGATCACCGACGAGTACAAGGTGCCCAGCAAGAAATTCAAGGT
GCTGGGCAACACCGACCGGCACAGCATCAAGAAGAACCTGATCGGAGCCCTGCTGTTCGACAGCGGCGAA
ACAGCCGAGGCCACCCGGCTGAAGAGAACCGCCAGAAGAAGATACACCAGACGGAAGAACCGGATCTGCT
ATCTGCAAGAGATCTTCAGCAACGAGATGGCCAAGGTGGACGACAGCTTCTTCCACAGACTGGAAGAGTC
CTTCCTGGTGGAAGAGGATAAGAAGCACGAGCGGCACCCCATCTTCGGCAACATCGTGGACGAGGTGGCC
TACCACGAGAAGTACCCCACCATCTACCACCTGAGAAAGAAACTGGTGGACAGCACCGACAAGGCCGACC
TGCGGCTGATCTATCTGGCCCTGGCCCACATGATCAAGTTCCGGGGCCACTTCCTGATCGAGGGCGACCT
GAACCCCGACAACAGCGACGTGGACAAGCTGTTCATCCAGCTGGTGCAGACCTACAACCAGCTGTTCGAG
GAAAACCCCATCAACGCCAGCGGCGTGGACGCCAAGGCCATCCTGTCTGCCAGACTGAGCAAGAGCAGAC
GGCTGGAAAATCTGATCGCCCAGCTGCCCGGCGAGAAGAAGAATGGCCTGTTCGGAAACCTGATTGCCCT
GAGCCTGGGCCTGACCCCCAACTTCAAGAGCAACTTCGACCTGGCCGAGGATGCCAAACTGCAGCTGAGC
AAGGACACCTACGACGACGACCTGGACAACCTGCTGGCCCAGATCGGCGACCAGTACGCCGACCTGTTTC
TGGCCGCCAAGAACCTGTCCGACGCCATCCTGCTGAGCGACATCCTGAGAGTGAACACCGAGATCACCAA
GGCCCCCCTGAGCGCCTCTATGATCAAGAGATACGACGAGCACCACCAGGACCTGACCCTGCTGAAAGCT
CTCGTGCGGCAGCAGCTGCCTGAGAAGTACAAAGAGATTTTCTTCGACCAGAGCAAGAACGGCTACGCCG
GCTACATTGACGGCGGAGCCAGCCAGGAAGAGTTCTACAAGTTCATCAAGCCCATCCTGGAAAAGATGGA
CGGCACCGAGGAACTGCTCGTGAAGCTGAACAGAGAGGACCTGCTGCGGAAGCAGCGGACCTTCGACAAC
GGCAGCATCCCCCACCAGATCCACCTGGGAGAGCTGCACGCCATTCTGCGGCGGCAGGAAGATTTTTACC
CATTCCTGAAGGACAACCGGGAAAAGATCGAGAAGATCCTGACCTTCCGCATCCCCTACTACGTGGGCCC
TCTGGCCAGGGGAAACAGCAGATTCGCCTGGATGACCAGAAAGAGCGAGGAAACCATCACCCCCTGGAAC
TTCGAGGAAGTGGTGGACAAGGGCGCTTCCGCCCAGAGCTTCATCGAGCGGATGACCAACTTCGATAAGA
ACCTGCCCAACGAGAAGGTGCTGCCCAAGCACAGCCTGCTGTACGAGTACTTCACCGTGTATAACGAGCT
GACCAAAGTGAAATACGTGACCGAGGGAATGAGAAAGCCCGCCTTCCTGAGCGGCGAGCAGAAAAAGGCC
ATCGTGGACCTGCTGTTCAAGACCAACCGGAAAGTGACCGTGAAGCAGCTGAAAGAGGACTACTTCAAGA
AAATCGAGTGCTTCGACTCCGTGGAAATCTCCGGCGTGGAAGATCGGTTCAACGCCTCCCTGGGCACATA
CCACGATCTGCTGAAAATTATCAAGGACAAGGACTTCCTGGACAATGAGGAAAACGAGGACATTCTGGAA
GATATCGTGCTGACCCTGACACTGTTTGAGGACAGAGAGATGATCGAGGAACGGCTGAAAACCTATGCCC
ACCTGTTCGACGACAAAGTGATGAAGCAGCTGAAGCGGCGGAGATACACCGGCTGGGGCAGGCTGAGCCG
GAAGCTGATCAACGGCATCCGGGACAAGCAGTCCGGCAAGACAATCCTGGATTTCCTGAAGTCCGACGGC
TTCGCCAACAGAAACTTCATGCAGCTGATCCACGACGACAGCCTGACCTTTAAAGAGGACATCCAGAAAG
CCCAGGTGTCCGGCCAGGGCGATAGCCTGCACGAGCACATTGCCAATCTGGCCGGCAGCCCCGCCATTAA
GAAGGGCATCCTGCAGACAGTGAAGGTGGTGGACGAGCTCGTGAAAGTGATGGGCCGGCACAAGCCCGAG
AACATCGTGATCGAAATGGCCAGAGAGAACCAGACCACCCAGAAGGGACAGAAGAACAGCCGCGAGAGAA
TGAAGCGGATCGAAGAGGGCATCAAAGAGCTGGGCAGCCAGATCCTGAAAGAACACCCCGTGGAAAACAC
CCAGCTGCAGAACGAGAAGCTGTACCTGTACTACCTGCAGAATGGGCGGGATATGTACGTGGACCAGGAA
CTGGACATCAACCGGCTGTCCGACTACGATGTGGACCATATCGTGCCTCAGAGCTTTCTGAAGGACGACT
CCATCGACAACAAGGTGCTGACCAGAAGCGACAAGAACCGGGGCAAGAGCGACAACGTGCCCTCCGAAGA
GGTCGTGAAGAAGATGAAGAACTACTGGCGGCAGCTGCTGAACGCCAAGCTGATTACCCAGAGAAAGTTC
GACAATCTGACCAAGGCCGAGAGAGGCGGCCTGAGCGAACTGGATAAGGCCGGCTTCATCAAGAGACAGC
TGGTGGAAACCCGGCAGATCACAAAGCACGTGGCACAGATCCTGGACTCCCGGATGAACACTAAGTACGA
CGAGAATGACAAGCTGATCCGGGAAGTGAAAGTGATCACCCTGAAGTCCAAGCTGGTGTCCGATTTCCGG
AAGGATTTCCAGTTTTACAAAGTGCGCGAGATCAACAACTACCACCACGCCCACGACGCCTACCTGAACG
CCGTCGTGGGAACCGCCCTGATCAAAAAGTACCCTAAGCTGGAAAGCGAGTTCGTGTACGGCGACTACAA
GGTGTACGACGTGCGGAAGATGATCGCCAAGAGCGAGCAGGAAATCGGCAAGGCTACCGCCAAGTACTTC
TTCTACAGCAACATCATGAACTTTTTCAAGACCGAGATTACCCTGGCCAACGGCGAGATCCGGAAGCGGC
CTCTGATCGAGACAAACGGCGAAACCGGGGAGATCGTGTGGGATAAGGGCCGGGATTTTGCCACCGTGCG
GAAAGTGCTGAGCATGCCCCAAGTGAATATCGTGAAAAAGACCGAGGTGCAGACAGGCGGCTTCAGCAAA
GAGTCTATCCTGCCCAAGAGGAACAGCGATAAGCTGATCGCCAGAAAGAAGGACTGGGACCCTAAGAAGT
ACGGCGGCTTCGACAGCCCCACCGTGGCCTATTCTGTGCTGGTGGTGGCCAAAGTGGAAAAGGGCAAGTC
CAAGAAACTGAAGAGTGTGAAAGAGCTGCTGGGGATCACCATCATGGAAAGAAGCAGCTTCGAGAAGAAT
CCCATCGACTTTCTGGAAGCCAAGGGCTACAAAGAAGTGAAAAAGGACCTGATCATCAAGCTGCCTAAGT
ACTCCCTGTTCGAGCTGGAAAACGGCCGGAAGAGAATGCTGGCCTCTGCCGGCGAACTGCAGAAGGGAAA
CGAACTGGCCCTGCCCTCCAAATATGTGAACTTCCTGTACCTGGCCAGCCACTATGAGAAGCTGAAGGGC
TCCCCCGAGGATAATGAGCAGAAACAGCTGTTTGTGGAACAGCACAAGCACTACCTGGACGAGATCATCG
AGCAGATCAGCGAGTTCTCCAAGAGAGTGATCCTGGCCGACGCTAATCTGGACAAAGTGCTGTCCGCCTA
CAACAAGCACCGGGATAAGCCCATCAGAGAGCAGGCCGAGAATATCATCCACCTGTTTACCCTGACCAAT
CTGGGAGCCCCTGCCGCCTTCAAGTACTTTGACACCACCATCGACCGGAAGAGGTACACCAGCACCAAAG
AGGTGCTGGACGCCACCCTGATCCACCAGAGCATCACCGGCCTGTACGAGACACGGATCGACCTGTCTCA
GCTGGGAGGCGACAAAAGGCCGGCGGCCACGAAAAAGGCCGGCCAGGCAAAAAAGAAAAAGGAATTCGGC
AGTGGAGAGGGCAGAGGAAGTCTGCTAACATGCGGTGACGTCGAGGAGAATCCTGGCCCAATGACCGAGT
ACAAGCCCACGGTGCGCCTCGCCACCCGCGACGACGTCCCCAGGGCCGTACGCACCCTCGCCGCCGCGTT
CGCCGACTACCCCGCCACGCGCCACACCGTCGATCCGGACCGCCACATCGAGCGGGTCACCGAGCTGCAA
GAACTCTTCCTCACGCGCGTCGGGCTCGACATCGGCAAGGTGTGGGTCGCGGACGACGGCGCCGCGGTGG
CGGTCTGGACCACGCCGGAGAGCGTCGAAGCGGGGGCGGTGTTCGCCGAGATCGGCCCGCGCATGGCCGA
GTTGAGCGGTTCCCGGCTGGCCGCGCAGCAACAGATGGAAGGCCTCCTGGCGCCGCACCGGCCCAAGGAG
CCCGCGTGGTTCCTGGCCACCGTCGGAGTCTCGCCCGACCACCAGGGCAAGGGTCTGGGCAGCGCCGTCG
TGCTCCCCGGAGTGGAGGCGGCCGAGCGCGCCGGGGTGCCCGCCTTCCTGGAGACCTCCGCGCCCCGCAA
CCTCCCCTTCTACGAGCGGCTCGGCTTCACCGTCACCGCCGACGTCGAGGTGCCCGAAGGACCGCGCACC
TGGTGCATGACCCGCAAGCCCGGTGCCTGAGAATTCTAACTAGAGCTCGCTGATCAGCCTCGACTGTGCC
TTCTAGTTGCCAGCCATCTGTTGTTTGCCCCTCCCCCGTGCCTTCCTTGACCCTGGAAGGTGCCACTCCC
ACTGTCCTTTCCTAATAAAATGAGGAAATTGCATCGCATTGTCTGAGTAGGTGTCATTCTATTCTGGGGG
GTGGGGTGGGGCAGGACAGCAAGGGGGAGGATTGGGAAGAGAATAGCAGGCATGCTGGGGAGCGGCCGCA
GGAACCCCTAGTGATGGAGTTGGCCACTCCCTCTCTGCGCGCTCGCTCGCTCACTGAGGCCGGGCGACCA
AAGGTCGCCCGACGCCCGGGCTTTGCCCGGGCGGCCTCAGTGAGCGAGCGAGCGCGCAGCTGCCTGCAGG
GGCGCCTGATGCGGTATTTTCTCCTTACGCATCTGTGCGGTATTTCACACCGCATA
[95 nt withheld, positions 6637-6731]
T
[46 nt withheld, positions 6733-6778]
C
[141 nt withheld, positions 6780-6920]
CCTTTGACGTTGGAGTCCACGTTCTTT
[37 nt withheld, positions 6948-6984]
ACTCTATCTCGGGCTATTCTTTTGATTTATAAGGGATTTTGCCGATTTCGGTCTATTGGTTAAAAAATGA
GCTGATTTAACAAAAATTTAACGCGAATTTTAACAAAATATTAACGTTTACAATTTTATGGTGCACTCTC
AGTACAATCTGCTCTGATGCCGCATAGTTAAGCCAGCCCCGACACCCGCCAACACCCGCTGACGCGCCCT
GACGGGCTTGTCTGCTCCCGGCATCCGCTTACAGACAAGCTGTGACCGTCTCCGGGAGCTGCATGTGTCA
GAGGTTTTCACCGTCATCACCGAAACGCGCGAGACGAAAGGGCCTCGTGATACGCCTATTTTTATAGGTT
AATGTCATGATAATAATGGTTTCTTAGACGTCAGGTGGCACTTTTCGGGGAAATGTGCGCGGAACCCCTA
TTTGTTTATTTTTCTAAATACATTCAAATATGTATCCGCTCATGAGACAATAACCCTGATAAATGCTTCA
ATAATATTGAAAAAGGAAGAGTATGAGTATTCAACATTTCCGTGTCGCCCTTATTCCCTTTTTTGCGGCA
TTTTGCCTTCCTGTTTTTGCTCACCCAGAAACGCTGGTGAAAGTAAAAGATGCTGAAGATCAGTTGGGTG
CACGAGTGGGTTACATCGAACTGGATCTCAACAGCGGTAAGATCCTTGAGAGTTTTCGCCCCGAAGAACG
TTTTCCAATGATGAGCACTTTTAAAGTTCTGCTATGTGGCGCGGTATTATCCCGTATTGACGCCGGGCAA
GAGCAACTCGGTCGCCGCATACACTATTCTCAGAATGACTTGGTTGAGTACTCACCAGTCACAGAAAAGC
ATCTTACGGATGGCATGACAGTAAGAGAATTATGCAGTGCTGCCATAACCATGAGTGATAACACTGCGGC
CAACTTACTTCTGACAACGATCGGAGGACCGAAGGAGCTAACCGCTTTTTTGCACAACATGGGGGATCAT
GTAACTCGCCTTGATCGTTGGGAACCGGAGCTGAATGAAGCCATACCAAACGACGAGCGTGACACCACGA
TGCCTGTAGCAATGGCAACAACGTTGCGCAAACTATTAACTGGCGAACTACTTACTCTAGCTTCCCGGCA
ACAATTAATAGACTGGATGGAGGCGGATAAAGTTGCAGGACCACTTCTGCGCTCGGCCCTTCCGGCTGGC
TGGTTTATTGCTGATAAATCTGGAGCCGGTGAGCGTGGAAGCCGCGGTATCATTGCAGCACTGGGGCCAG
ATGGTAAGCCCTCCCGTATCGTAGTTATCTACACGACGGGGAGTCAGGCAACTATGGATGAACGAAATAG
ACAGATCGCTGAGATAGGTGCCTCACTGATTAAGCATTGGTAACTGTCAGACCAAGTTTACTCATATATA
CTTTAGATTGATTTAAAACTTCATTTTTAATTTAAAAGGATCTAGGTGAAGATCCTTTTTGATAATCTCA
TGACCAAAATCCCTTAACGTGAGTTTTCGTTCCACTGAGCGTCAGACCCCGTAGAAAAGATCAAAGGATC
TTCTTGAGATCCTTTTTTTCTGCGCGTAATCTGCTGCTTGCAAACAAAAAAACCACCGCTACCAGCGGTG
GTTTGTTTGCCGGATCAAGAGCTACCAACTCTTTTTCCGAAGGTAACTGGCTTCAGCAGAGCGCAGATAC
CAAATACTGTTCTTCTAGTGTAGCCGTAGTTAGGCCACCACTTCAAGAACTCTGTAGCACCGCCTACATA
CCTCGCTCTGCTAATCCTGTTACCAGTGGCTGCTGCCAGTGGCGATAAGTCGTGTCTTACCGGGTTGGAC
TCAAGACGATAGTTACCGGATAAGGCGCAGCGGTCGGGCTGAACGGGGGGTTCGTGCACACAGCCCAGCT
TGGAGCGAACGACCTACACCGAACTGAGATACCTACAGCGTGAGCTATGAGAAAGCGCCACGCTTCCCGA
AGGGAGAAAGGCGGACAGGTATCCGGTAAGCGGCAGGGTCGGAACAGGAGAGCGCACGAGGGAGCTTCCA
GGGGGAAACGCCTGGTATCTTTATAGTCCTGTCGGGTTTCGCCACCTCTGACTTGAGCGTCGATTTTTGT
GATGCTCGTCAGGGGGGCGGAGCCTATGGAAAAACGCCAGCAACGCGGCCTTTTTACGGTTCCTGGCCTT
TTGCTGGCCTTTTGCTCACATGT
